>Addgene plasmid #112257 | pLJM1-CRY2-mCherry-(GGGGS)3-hRGS2box | addgene full sequence | sequence record 214918 | Addgene NGS Result
TATGGATGAACGAAATAGACAGATCGCTGAGATAGGTGCCTCACTGATTAAGCATTGGTAACTGTCAGAC
CAAGTTTACTCATATATACTTTAGATTGATTTAAAACTTCATTTTTAATTTAAAAGGATCTAGGTGAAGA
TCCTTTTTGATAATCTCATGACCAAAATCCCTTAACGTGAGTTTTCGTTCCACTGAGCGTCAGACCCCGT
AGAAAAGATCAAAGGATCTTCTTGAGATCCTTTTTTTCTGCGCGTAATCTGCTGCTTGCAAACAAAAAAA
CCACCGCTACCAGCGGTGGTTTGTTTGCCGGATCAAGAGCTACCAACTCTTTTTCCGAAGGTAACTGGCT
TCAGCAGAGCGCAGATACCAAATACTGTTCTTCTAGTGTAGCCGTAGTTAGGCCACCACTTCAAGAACTC
TGTAGCACCGCCTACATACCTCGCTCTGCTAATCCTGTTACCAGTGGCTGCTGCCAGTGGCGATAAGTCG
TGTCTTACCGGGTTGGACTCAAGACGATAGTTACCGGATAAGGCGCAGCGGTCGGGCTGAACGGGGGGTT
CGTGCACACAGCCCAGCTTGGAGCGAACGACCTACACCGAACTGAGATACCTACAGCGTGAGCTATGAGA
AAGCGCCACGCTTCCCGAAGGGAGAAAGGCGGACAGGTATCCGGTAAGCGGCAGGGTCGGAACAGGAGAG
CGCACGAGGGAGCTTCCAGGGGGAAACGCCTGGTATCTTTATAGTCCTGTCGGGTTTCGCCACCTCTGAC
TTGAGCGTCGATTTTTGTGATGCTCGTCAGGGGGGCGGAGCCTATGGAAAAACGCCAGCAACGCGGCCTT
TTTACGGTTCCTGGCCTTTTGCTGGCCTTTTGCTCACATGTTCTTTCCTGCGTTATCCCCTGATTCTGTG
GATAACCGTATTACCGCCTTTGAGTGAGCTGATACCGCTCGCCGCAGCCGAACGACCGAGCGCAGCGAGT
CAGTGAGCGAGGAAGCGGAAGAGCGCCCAATACGCAAACCGCCTCTCCCCGCGCGTTGGCCGATTCATTA
ATGCAGCTGGCACGACAGGTTTCCCGACTGGAAAGCGGGCAGTGAGCGCAACGCAATTAATGTGAGTTAG
CTCACTCATTAGGCACCCCAGGCTTTACACTTTATGCTTCCGGCTCGTATGTTGTGTGGAATTGTGAGCG
GATAACAATTTCACACAGGAAACAGCTATGACCATGATTACGCCAAGCGCGCAATTAACCCTCACTAAAG
GGAACAAAAGCTGGAGCTGCAAGCTTAATGTAGTCTTATGCAATACTCTTGTAGTCTTGCAACATGGTAA
CGATGAGTTAGCAACATGCCTTACAAGGAGAGAAAAAGCACCGTGCATGCCGATTGGTGGAAGTAAGGTG
GTACGATCGTGCCTTATTAGGAAGGCAACAGACGGGTCTGACATGGATTGGACGAACCACTGAATTGCCG
CATTGCAGAGATATTGTATTTAAGTGCCTAGCTCGATACATAAACGGGTCTCTCTGGTTAGACCAGATCT
GAGCCTGGGAGCTCTCTGGCTAACTAGGGAACCCACTGCTTAAGCCTCAATAAAGCTTGCCTTGAGTGCT
TCAAGTAGTGTGTGCCCGTCTGTTGTGTGACTCTGGTAACTAGAGATCCCTCAGACCCTTTTAGTCAGTG
TGGAAAATCTCTAGCAGTGGCGCCCGAACAGGGACTTGAAAGCGAAAGGGAAACCAGAGGAGCTCTCTCG
ACGCAGGACTCGGCTTGCTGAAGCGCGCACGGCAAGAGGCGAGGGGCGGCGACTGGTGAGTACGCCAAAA
ATTTTGACTAGCGGAGGCTAGAAGGAGAGAGATGGGTGCGAGAGCGTCAGTATTAAGCGGGGGAGAATTA
GATCGCGATGGGAAAAAATTCGGTTAAGGCCAGGGGGAAAGAAAAAATATAAATTAAAACATATAGTATG
GGCAAGCAGGGAGCTAGAACGATTCGCAGTTAATCCTGGCCTGTTAGAAACATCAGAAGGCTGTAGACAA
ATACTGGGACAGCTACAACCATCCCTTCAGACAGGATCAGAAGAACTTAGATCATTATATAATACAGTAG
CAACCCTCTATTGTGTGCATCAAAGGATAGAGATAAAAGACACCAAGGAAGCTTTAGACAAGATAGAGGA
AGAGCAAAACAAAAGTAAGACCACCGCACAGCAAGCGGCCGCTGATCTTCAGACCTGGAGGAGGAGATAT
GAGGGACAATTGGAGAAGTGAATTATATAAATATAAAGTAGTAAAAATTGAACCATTAGGAGTAGCACCC
ACCAAGGCAAAGAGAAGAGTGGTGCAGAGAGAAAAAAGAGCAGTGGGAATAGGAGCTTTGTTCCTTGGGT
TCTTGGGAGCAGCAGGAAGCACTATGGGCGCAGCGTCAATGACGCTGACGGTACAGGCCAGACAATTATT
GTCTGGTATAGTGCAGCAGCAGAACAATTTGCTGAGGGCTATTGAGGCGCAACAGCATCTGTTGCAACTC
ACAGTCTGGGGCATCAAGCAGCTCCAGGCAAGAATCCTGGCTGTGGAAAGATACCTAAAGGATCAACAGC
TCCTGGGGATTTGGGGTTGCTCTGGAAAACTCATTTGCACCACTGCTGTGCCTTGGAATGCTAGTTGGAG
TAATAAATCTCTGGAACAGATTTGGAATCACACGACCTGGATGGAGTGGGACAGAGAAATTAACAATTAC
ACAAGCTTAATACACTCCTTAATTGAAGAATCGCAAAACCAGCAAGAAAAGAATGAACAAGAATTATTGG
AATTAGATAAATGGGCAAGTTTGTGGAATTGGTTTAACATAACAAATTGGCTGTGGTATATAAAATTATT
CATAATGATAGTAGGAGGCTTGGTAGGTTTAAGAATAGTTTTTGCTGTACTTTCTATAGTGAATAGAGTT
AGGCAGGGATATTCACCATTATCGTTTCAGACCCACCTCCCAACCCCGAGGGGACCCGACAGGCCCGAAG
GAATAGAAGAAGAAGGTGGAGAGAGAGACAGAGACAGATCCATTCGATTAGTGAACGGATCTCGACGGTA
TCGATCACGAGACTAGCCTCGAGCGGCCGCCCCCTTCACCGAGGGCCTATTTCCCATGATTCCTTCATAT
TTGCATATACGATACAAGGCTGTTAGAGAGATAATTGGAATTAATTTGACTGTAAACACAAAGATATTAG
TACAAAATACGTGACGTAGAAAGTAATAATTTCTTGGGTAGTTTGCAGTTTTAAAATTATGTTTTAAAAT
GGACTATCATATGCCAAGTACGCCCCCTATTGACGTCAATGACGGTAAATGGCCCGCCTGGCATTATGCC
CAGTACATGACCTTATGGGACTTTCCTACTTGGCAGTACATCTACGTATTAGTCATCGCTATTACCATGG
TGATGCGGTTTTGGCAGTACATCAATGGGCGTGGATAGCGGTTTGACTCACGGGGATTTCCAAGTCTCCA
CCCCATTGACGTCAATGGGAGTTTGTTTTGGCACCAAAATCAACGGGACTTTCCAAAATGTCGTAACAAC
TCCGCCCCATTGACGCAAATGGGCGGTAGGCGTGTACGGTGGGAGGTCTATATAAGCAGAGCTGGTTTAG
TGAACCGTCAGATCCGCTAGAGCTAGCCACCATGAAGATGGACAAAAAGACTATAGTTTGGTTTAGAAGA
GACCTAAGGATTGAGGATAATCCTGCATTAGCAGCAGCTGCTCACGAAGGATCTGTTTTTCCTGTCTTCA
TTTGGTGTCCTGAAGAAGAAGGACAGTTTTATCCTGGAAGAGCTTCAAGATGGTGGATGAAACAATCACT
TGCTCACTTATCTCAATCCTTGAAGGCTCTTGGATCTGACCTCACTTTAATCAAAACCCACAACACGATT
TCAGCGATCTTGGATTGTATCCGCGTTACCGGTGCTACAAAAGTCGTCTTTAACCACCTCTATGATCCTG
TTTCGTTAGTTCGGGACCATACCGTAAAGGAGAAGCTGGTGGAACGTGGGATCTCTGTGCAAAGCTACAA
TGGAGATCTATTGTATGAACCGTGGGAGATATACTGCGAAAAGGGCAAACCTTTTACGAGTTTCAATTCT
TACTGGAAGAAATGCTTAGATATGTCGATTGAATCCGTTATGCTTCCTCCTCCTTGGCGGTTGATGCCAA
TAACTGCAGCGGCTGAAGCGATTTGGGCGTGTTCGATTGAAGAACTAGGGCTGGAGAATGAGGCCGAGAA
ACCGAGCAATGCGTTGTTAACTAGAGCTTGGTCTCCAGGATGGAGCAATGCTGATAAGTTACTAAATGAG
TTCATCGAGAAGCAGTTGATAGATTATGCAAAGAACAGCAAGAAAGTTGTTGGGAATTCTACTTCACTAC
TTTCTCCGTATCTCCATTTCGGGGAAATAAGCGTCAGACACGTTTTCCAGTGTGCCCGGATGAAACAAAT
TATATGGGCAAGAGATAAGAACAGTGAAGGAGAAGAAAGTGCAGATCTTTTTCTTAGGGGAATCGGTTTA
AGAGAGTATTCTCGGTATATATGTTTCAACTTCCCGTTTACTCACGAGCAATCGTTGTTGAGTCATCTTC
GGTTTTTCCCTTGGGATGCTGATGTTGATAAGTTCAAGGCCTGGAGACAAGGCAGGACCGGTTATCCGTT
GGTGGATGCCGGAATGAGAGAGCTTTGGGCTACCGGATGGATGCATAACAGAATAAGAGTGATTGTTTCA
AGCTTTGCTGTGAAGTTTCTTCTCCTTCCATGGAAATGGGGAATGAAGTATTTCTGGGATACACTTTTGG
ATGCTGATTTGGAATGTGACATCCTTGGCTGGCAGTATATCTCTGGGAGTATCCCCGATGGCCACGAGCT
TGATCGCTTGGACAATCCCGCGTTACAAGGCGCCAAATATGACCCAGAAGGTGAGTACATAAGGCAATGG
CTTCCCGAGCTTGCGAGATTGCCAACTGAATGGATCCATCATCCATGGGACGCTCCTTTAACCGTACTCA
AAGCTTCTGGTGTGGAACTCGGAACAAACTATGCGAAACCCATTGTAGACATCGACACAGCTCGTGAGCT
ACTAGCTAAAGCTATTTCAAGAACCCGTGAAGCACAGATCATGATCGGAGCAGCAGCCCGGGATCCACCG
GTCGCCACCATGGTGAGCAAGGGCGAGGAGGATAACATGGCCATCATCAAGGAGTTCATGCGCTTCAAGG
TGCACATGGAGGGCTCCGTGAACGGCCACGAGTTCGAGATCGAGGGCGAGGGCGAGGGCCGCCCCTACGA
GGGCACCCAGACCGCCAAGCTGAAGGTGACCAAGGGTGGCCCCCTGCCCTTCGCCTGGGACATCCTGTCC
CCTCAGTTCATGTACGGCTCCAAGGCCTACGTGAAGCACCCCGCCGACATCCCCGACTACTTGAAGCTGT
CCTTCCCCGAGGGCTTCAAGTGGGAGCGCGTGATGAACTTCGAGGACGGCGGCGTGGTGACCGTGACCCA
GGACTCCTCCCTGCAGGACGGCGAGTTCATCTACAAGGTGAAGCTGCGCGGCACCAACTTCCCCTCCGAC
GGCCCCGTAATGCAGAAGAAGACCATGGGCTGGGAGGCCTCCTCCGAGCGGATGTACCCCGAGGACGGCG
CCCTGAAGGGCGAGATCAAGCAGAGGCTGAAGCTGAAGGACGGCGGCCACTACGACGCTGAGGTCAAGAC
CACCTACAAGGCCAAGAAGCCCGTGCAGCTGCCCGGCGCCTACAACGTCAACATCAAGTTGGACATCACC
TCCCACAACGAGGACTACACCATCGTGGAACAGTACGAACGCGCCGAGGGCCGCCACTCCACCGGCGGCA
TGGACGAGCTGTACAAGTGCGGCCGCGGCGGAGGTGGTTCTGGCGGTGGAGGTTCAGGCGGTGGTGGAAG
TGAGCTCACTAGTTCCGGACTGTGGTCAGAAGCATTTGACGAGCTGCTAGCCAGCAAATATGGTCTTGCT
GCATTCAGGGCTTTTTTAAAGTCGGAATTCTGTGAAGAAAATATTGAATTCTGGCTGGCCTGTGAAGACT
TCAAAAAAACCAAATCACCCCAAAAGCTGTCCTCAAAAGCAAGGAAAATATATACTGACTTCATAGAAAA
GGAAGCTCCAAAAGAGATAAACATAGATTTTCAAACCAAAACTCTGATTGCCCAGAATATACAAGAAGCT
ACAAGTGGCTGCTTTACAACTGCCCAGAAAAGGGTATACAGCTTGATGGAGAACAACTCTTATCCTCGTT
TCTTGGAGTCAGAATTCTACCAGGACTTGTGTAAAAAGCCACAAATCACCACAGAGCCTCATGCTACATA
AGTCGACCAATTCTCGACCTCGAGACAAATGGCAGTATTCATCCACAATTTTAAAAGAAAAGGGGGGATT
GGGGGGTACAGTGCAGGGGAAAGAATAGTAGACATAATAGCAACAGACATACAAACTAAAGAATTACAAA
AACAAATTACAAAAATTCAAAATTTTCGGGTTTATTACAGGGACAGCAGAGATCCACTTTGGCCGCGGCT
CGAGGGGGTTGGGGTTGCGCCTTTTCCAAGGCAGCCCTGGGTTTGCGCAGGGACGCGGCTGCTCTGGGCG
TGGTTCCGGGAAACGCAGCGGCGCCGACCCTGGGTCTCGCACATTCTTCACGTCCGTTCGCAGCGTCACC
CGGATCTTCGCCGCTACCCTTGTGGGCCCCCCGGCGACGCTTCCTGCTCCGCCCCTAAGTCGGGAAGGTT
CCTTGCGGTTCGCGGCGTGCCGGACGTGACAAACGGAAGCCGCACGTCTCACTAGTACCCTCGCAGACGG
ACAGCGCCAGGGAGCAATGGCAGCGCGCCGACCGCGATGGGCTGTGGCCAATAGCGGCTGCTCAGCAGGG
CGCGCCGAGAGCAGCGGCCGGGAAGGGGCGGTGCGGGAGGCGGGGTGTGGGGCGGTAGTGTGGGCCCTGT
TCCTGCCCGCGCGGTGTTCCGCATTCTGCAAGCCTCCGGAGCGCACGTCGGCAGTCGGCTCCCTCGTTGA
CCGAATCACCGACCTCTCTCCCCAGGGGGATCCACCGGAGCTTACCATGACCGAGTACAAGCCCACGGTG
CGCCTCGCCACCCGCGACGACGTCCCCAGGGCCGTACGCACCCTCGCCGCCGCGTTCGCCGACTACCCCG
CCACGCGCCACACCGTCGATCCGGACCGCCACATCGAGCGGGTCACCGAGCTGCAAGAACTCTTCCTCAC
GCGCGTCGGGCTCGACATCGGCAAGGTGTGGGTCGCGGACGACGGCGCCGCGGTGGCGGTCTGGACCACG
CCGGAGAGCGTCGAAGCGGGGGCGGTGTTCGCCGAGATCGGCCCGCGCATGGCCGAGTTGAGCGGTTCCC
GGCTGGCCGCGCAGCAACAGATGGAAGGCCTCCTGGCGCCGCACCGGCCCAAGGAGCCCGCGTGGTTCCT
GGCCACCGTCGGCGTCTCGCCCGACCACCAGGGCAAGGGTCTGGGCAGCGCCGTCGTGCTCCCCGGAGTG
GAGGCGGCCGAGCGCGCCGGGGTGCCCGCCTTCCTGGAGACCTCCGCGCCCCGCAACCTCCCCTTCTACG
AGCGGCTCGGCTTCACCGTCACCGCCGACGTCGAGGTGCCCGAAGGACCGCGCACCTGGTGCATGACCCG
CAAGCCCGGTGCCTGACGCCCGCCCCACGACCCGCAGCGCCCGACCGAAAGGAGCGCACGACCCCATGCA
TCGGTACCTTTAAGACCAATGACTTACAAGGCAGCTGTAGATCTTAGCCACTTTTTAAAAGAAAAGGGGG
GACTGGAAGGGCTAATTCACTCCCAACGAAGACAAGATCTGCTTTTTGCTTGTACTGGGTCTCTCTGGTT
AGACCAGATCTGAGCCTGGGAGCTCTCTGGCTAACTAGGGAACCCACTGCTTAAGCCTCAATAAAGCTTG
CCTTGAGTGCTTCAAGTAGTGTGTGCCCGTCTGTTGTGTGACTCTGGTAACTAGAGATCCCTCAGACCCT
TTTAGTCAGTGTGGAAAATCTCTAGCAGTAGTAGTTCATGTCATCTTATTATTCAGTATTTATAACTTGC
AAAGAAATGAATATCAGAGAGTGAGAGGAACTTGTTTATTGCAGCTTATAATGGTTACAAATAAAGCAAT
AGCATCACAAATTTCACAAATAAAGCATTTTTTTCACTGCATTCTAGTTGTGGTTTGTCCAAACTCATCA
ATGTATCTTATCATGTCTGGCTCTAGCTATCCCGCCCCTAACTCCGCCCATCCCGCCCCTAACTCCGCCC
AGTTCCGCCCATTCTCCGCCCCATGGCTGACTAATTTTTTTTATTTATGCAGAGGCCGAGGCCGCCTCGG
CCTCTGAGCTATTCCAGAAGTAGTGAGGAGGCTTTTTTGGAGGCCTAGGGACGTACCCAATTCGCCCTAT
AGTGAGTCGTATTACGCGCGCTCACTGGCCGTCGTTTTACAACGTCGTGACTGGGAAAACCCTGGCGTTA
CCCAACTTAATCGCCTTGCAGCACATCCCCCTTTCGCCAGCTGGCGTAATAGCGAAGAGGCCCGCACCGA
TCGCCCTTCCCAACAGTTGCGCAGCCTGAATGGCGAATGGG
[124 nt withheld, positions 8652-8775]
C
[91 nt withheld, positions 8777-8867]
A
[49 nt withheld, positions 8869-8917]
CCTTTGACGTTGGAGTCCACGTTCTTT
[37 nt withheld, positions 8945-8981]
ACCCTATCTCGGTCTATTCTTTTGATTTATAAGGGATTTTGCCGATTTCGGCCTATTGGTTAAAAAATGA
GCTGATTTAACAAAAATTTAACGCGAATTTTAACAAAATATTAACGCTTACAATTTAGGTGGCACTTTTC
GGGGAAATGTGCGCGGAACCCCTATTTGTTTATTTTTCTAAATACATTCAAATATGTATCCGCTCATGAG
ACAATAACCCTGATAAATGCTTCAATAATATTGAAAAAGGAAGAGTATGAGTATTCAACATTTCCGTGTC
GCCCTTATTCCCTTTTTTGCGGCATTTTGCCTTCCTGTTTTTGCTCACCCAGAAACGCTGGTGAAAGTAA
AAGATGCTGAAGATCAGTTGGGTGCACGAGTGGGTTACATCGAACTGGATCTCAACAGCGGTAAGATCCT
TGAGAGTTTTCGCCCCGAAGAACGTTTTCCAATGATGAGCACTTTTAAAGTTCTGCTATGTGGCGCGGTA
TTATCCCGTATTGACGCCGGGCAAGAGCAACTCGGTCGCCGCATACACTATTCTCAGAATGACTTGGTTG
AGTACTCACCAGTCACAGAAAAGCATCTTACGGATGGCATGACAGTAAGAGAATTATGCAGTGCTGCCAT
AACCATGAGTGATAACACTGCGGCCAACTTACTTCTGACAACGATCGGAGGACCGAAGGAGCTAACCGCT
TTTTTGCACAACATGGGGGATCATGTAACTCGCCTTGATCGTTGGGAACCGGAGCTGAATGAAGCCATAC
CAAACGACGAGCGTGACACCACGATGCCTGTAGCAATGGCAACAACGTTGCGCAAACTATTAACTGGCGA
ACTACTTACTCTAGCTTCCCGGCAACAATTAATAGACTGGATGGAGGCGGATAAAGTTGCAGGACCACTT
CTGCGCTCGGCCCTTCCGGCTGGCTGGTTTATTGCTGATAAATCTGGAGCCGGTGAGCGTGGGTCTCGCG
GTATCATTGCAGCACTGGGGCCAGATGGTAAGCCCTCCCGTATCGTAGTTATCTACACGACGGGGAGTCA
GGCAAC
Features (pLannotate 1.2.2; 31 found; start..end, strand, type, name):
    232..820     +  rep_origin     ori: high-copy-number ColE1/pMB1/pBR322/pUC origin of replication
   1003..1095    +  CDS            lacI (fragment): lac repressor; lacI; The lac repressor binds to the lac operator to inhibit transcription in E. coli. This inhibition can be relieved by adding lactose or isopropyl-β-D-thiogalactopyranoside (IPTG).
   1108..1129    +  protein_bind   CAP binding site: CAP binding activates transcription in the presence of cAMP. E. coli catabolite activator protein
   1144..1174    +  promoter       lac promoter: promoter for the E. coli lac operon
   1182..1198    +  protein_bind   lac operator: The lac repressor binds to the lac operator to inhibit transcription in E. coli. This inhibition can be relieved by adding lactose or isopropyl-β-D-thiogalactopyranoside (IPTG). lac repressor encoded by lacI
   1243..1261    +  promoter       T3 promoter: promoter for bacteriophage T3 RNA polymerase
   1289..1515    +  promoter       RSV promoter: Rous sarcoma virus enhancer/promoter
   1516..1696    +  LTR            5' LTR (truncated): truncated 5' long terminal repeat (LTR) from HIV-1
   1743..1868    +  misc_feature   HIV-1 Ψ: packaging signal of human immunodeficiency virus type 1
   1852..2215    +  CDS            HIV-1 gag (fragment): gag protein from human immunodeficiency virus 1; gag
   2361..2594    +  misc_feature   RRE: The Rev response element (RRE) of HIV-1 allows for Rev-dependent mRNA export from the nucleus to the cytoplasm.
   2971..3071    +  CDS            Rev (fragment): human immunodeficiency virus 1 (HIV-1) Rev protein; rev; enhances nuclear export of unspliced and incompletely spliced viral mRNAs
   3121..3304    +  promoter       U6 promoter (fragment): RNA polymerase III promoter for human U6 snRNA
   3295..3429    +  enhancer       CMV enhancer (fragment): human cytomegalovirus immediate early enhancer; contains an 18-bp deletion relative to the standard CMV enhancer
   3430..3633    +  promoter       CMV promoter: human cytomegalovirus (CMV) immediate early promoter
   3672..5165    +  CDS            CRY2PHR: N-terminal photolyase homology region of Arabidopsis thaliana cryptochrome 2 binds to CIB1 upon exposure to blue light (Kennedy et al., 2010)
   5166..5182    +  misc_feature   MCS (fragment): multiple cloning site
   5190..5897    +  CDS            mCherry: mCherry is a basic (constitutively fluorescent) red fluorescent protein published in 2004, derived from Discosoma sp.. It is reported to be a very rapidly-maturing monomer with low acid sensitivity.
   5970..6368    +  CDS            RGS2 (fragment): RGS2_HUMAN - Also known as G0S8. Experimental evidence at protein level: Swiss-Prot protein existence level 1. Regulates G protein-coupled receptor signaling cascades. Inhibits signal transduction by increasing the GTPase activity of G protein alpha subunits, thereby driving them into their inactive GDP- bound form (PubMed:11063746, PubMed:19478087). It is involved in the negative regulation of the angiotensin-activated signaling pathway (PubMed:28784619). Plays a role in the regulation of blood pressure in response to signaling via G protein-coupled receptors and GNAQ. Plays a role in regulat
   6419..6536    +  misc_feature   cPPT/CTS: central polypurine tract and central termination sequence of HIV-1
   6585..7095    +  promoter       hPGK promoter: human phosphoglycerate kinase 1 promoter
   7117..7716    +  CDS            PuroR: puromycin N-acetyltransferase; pac from Streptomyces alboniger; confers resistance to puromycin
   7759..7842    +  CDS            nef (fragment): NEF_HV1Z2 - Experimental evidence at protein level: Swiss-Prot protein existence level 1. Extracellular Nef protein targets CD4(+) T-lymphocytes for apoptosis by interacting with CXCR4 surface receptors. From Human immunodeficiency virus type 1 group M subtype D (isolate Z2/CDC-Z34) (HIV-1).
   7844..8077    +  LTR            3' LTR (ΔU3): self-inactivating 3' long terminal repeat (LTR) from HIV-1
   8149..8270    +  polyA_signal   SV40 poly(A) signal: SV40 polyadenylation signal
   8310..8445    +  rep_origin     SV40 ori: SV40 origin of replication
   8466..8484    -  promoter       T7 promoter: promoter for bacteriophage T7 RNA polymerase
   8492..8647    +  CDS            lacZα (fragment): LacZα fragment of β-galactosidase; lacZ fragment
   8652..9080    +  rep_origin     f1 ori (sequence partly withheld): f1 bacteriophage origin of replication; arrow indicates direction of (+) strand synthesis
   9133..9237    +  promoter       AmpR promoter: bla
   9238..61      +  CDS            AmpR (across the origin): β-lactamase; bla; confers resistance to ampicillin, carbenicillin, and related antibiotics
