[The description below was written by a language model from this plasmid's Addgene catalogue record and pLannotate feature annotations shown in this document.]
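Description:
pLJM1-CRY2-mCherry-(GGGGS)3-hRGS2box is a roughly 10 kb lentiviral transfer plasmid for mammalian expression, built on the pLJM1 backbone. It is propagated in E. coli through a high-copy ColE1/pUC-type origin with ampicillin resistance (β-lactamase), and also carries an f1 origin and remnants of lac/lacZα cloning sequences. The viral portion has a third-generation, self-inactivating layout. An RSV promoter drives a truncated HIV-1 5' LTR, followed by the Ψ packaging signal with a gag fragment, the Rev response element, a cPPT/CTS element and a ΔU3 3' LTR. An SV40 polyadenylation signal and SV40 origin lie downstream of the 3' LTR. Packaging functions are not encoded, so helper plasmids supplied in trans would be needed to produce virus.

The payload is a CMV enhancer/promoter-driven fusion protein of about 2.7 kb. It consists of the photolyase homology region of Arabidopsis thaliana cryptochrome 2 (CRY2PHR), then mCherry, a flexible (GGGGS)3 linker, and a fragment of human RGS2 corresponding to its RGS box. CRY2PHR binds CIB1 under blue light. The RGS domain accelerates GTP hydrolysis by G protein α subunits and so dampens GPCR signalling. mCherry allows the fusion's expression and location to be followed by red fluorescence. A separate hPGK promoter drives puromycin N-acetyltransferase for selection of transduced or transfected cells.

The record describes the plasmid as expressing the RGS component of the opto-RGS2 system, which was developed for optogenetic inhibition of Gαq signalling in mammalian cells. The light-dependent binding partner is not part of this construct and would have to be supplied separately.
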