Addgene plasmid #112257: pLJM1-CRY2-mCherry-(GGGGS)3-hRGS2box
Purpose: Expresses RGS component of opto-RGS2 in mammalian cells
Depositing lab: Brian Chow. Depositing organization: University of Pennsylvania. Publication: Optogenetic Inhibition of Galphaq Protein Signaling Reduces Calcium Oscillation Stochasticity. Hannanta-Anan P, Chow BY. ACS Synth Biol. 2018 Jun 15;7(6):1488-1495. doi: 10.1021/acssynbio.8b00065. Epub 2018 Jun 4. PubMed 29792810.
Backbone
  Vector backbone: pLJM1
  Backbone size w/o insert (bp): 7389
  Total vector size (bp): 10037
  Vector type: Mammalian Expression, Lentiviral
  Selectable markers: Puromycin
Growth in bacteria
  Bacterial resistance: Ampicillin, 100 μg/mL
  Growth temperature: 37°C
  Growth strain: NEB Stable
  Copy number: Unknown
Gene/Insert
  Gene/Insert name: CRY2-mCherry-(GGGGS)3-hRGS2box
  Species: H. sapiens (human), A. thaliana (mustard weed)
  Insert size (bp): 2700
  Promoter: CMV
  Tag / fusion protein: mCherry
  Cloning method: Gibson Cloning
  Sequencing primers: 5′ CGCAAATGGGCGGTAGGCGTG
Terms and licenses: Academic/Nonprofit Terms; Industry Terms: Not Available to Industry
How to cite: pLJM1-CRY2-mCherry-(GGGGS)3-hRGS2box was a gift from Brian Chow (Addgene plasmid # 112257 ; http://n2t.net/addgene:112257 ; RRID:Addgene_112257)
